Addgene plasmid #45830: pRS314-4M5.3
Depositing lab: Dane Wittrup. Depositing organization: Massachusetts Institute of Technology.
Backbone
  Vector backbone: pRS314
  Backbone size w/o insert (bp): 6190
  Total vector size (bp): 6991
  Vector type: Yeast Expression
  Selectable markers: TRP1
Growth in bacteria
  Bacterial resistance: Ampicillin, 100 μg/mL
  Growth temperature: 37°C
  Growth strain: XL1 Blue
  Copy number: High Copy
Gene/Insert
  Gene/Insert name: 4M5.3
  Insert size (bp): 801
  Promoter: GAL1
  Tag / fusion protein: FLAG (N terminal on backbone)
  Cloning method: Restriction Enzyme; 5′ cloning site NheI (not destroyed); 3′ cloning site XhoI (not destroyed)
  Sequencing primers: 5′ CTGGGGTAATTAATCAGCGAAGCG; 3′ GTACGAGCTAAAAGTACAGTGGG
Resource information
  A portion of this plasmid was derived from a plasmid made by: Plasmid pRS314 from PMID:2659436
Terms and licenses: Academic/Nonprofit Terms; Industry Terms: Not Available to Industry
How to cite: pRS314-4M5.3 was a gift from Dane Wittrup (Addgene plasmid # 45830 ; http://n2t.net/addgene:45830 ; RRID:Addgene_45830)
