[The description below was written by a language model from this plasmid's Addgene catalogue record and pLannotate feature annotations shown in this document.]
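Description:
pRS314-4M5.3 is a yeast expression plasmid built on the pRS314 shuttle backbone, about 7 kb in total. It is a centromeric vector: the CEN6/ARS element provides replication and stable, low-copy segregation in Saccharomyces cerevisiae, and the TRP1 marker with its own promoter allows selection in tryptophan auxotrophs. In E. coli it is propagated at high copy from a ColE1/pUC-type origin under ampicillin selection (β-lactamase). The backbone also carries pBluescript-derived remnants, including an f1 origin, lacZα fragments, lac promoter/operator elements and duplicated T3 and T7 promoters flanking the expression cassette.

The payload is an 801 bp insert named 4M5.3, cloned between retained NheI and XhoI sites. The catalogue fields do not describe what 4M5.3 encodes, but the annotation shows two adjacent coding segments matching a mouse kappa light-chain variable region and a mouse heavy-chain variable region, separated by a short unannotated gap. This arrangement is consistent with a single-chain antibody fragment (scFv) in VL–linker–VH orientation, though the antigen specificity is not recorded. Expression is driven by the galactose-inducible, Gal4-regulated GAL1,10 promoter (listed as GAL1 in the catalogue entry). Upstream of the insert lie a fragment of the α-factor secretion signal, which directs the product into the secretory pathway and is removed by Kex2 cleavage, and a backbone-encoded N-terminal FLAG epitope for detection or purification. No terminator is annotated downstream of the insert. The design indicates galactose-induced secretion of a soluble FLAG-tagged antibody fragment from yeast, although the record does not state a specific application.
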