Features (pLannotate 1.2.2; 26 found; start..end, strand, type, name):
     69..572     -  misc_feature   CEN/ARS: S. cerevisiae CEN6 centromere fused to an autonomously replicating sequence
    609..713     +  promoter       AmpR promoter: bla
    714..1574    +  CDS            AmpR: β-lactamase; bla; confers resistance to ampicillin, carbenicillin, and related antibiotics
   1745..2333    +  rep_origin     ori: high-copy-number ColE1/pMB1/pBR322/pUC origin of replication
   2516..2608    +  CDS            lacI (fragment): lac repressor; lacI; The lac repressor binds to the lac operator to inhibit transcription in E. coli. This inhibition can be relieved by adding lactose or isopropyl-β-D-thiogalactopyranoside (IPTG).
   2621..2642    +  protein_bind   CAP binding site: CAP binding activates transcription in the presence of cAMP. E. coli catabolite activator protein
   2657..2687    +  promoter       lac promoter: promoter for the E. coli lac operon
   2695..2711    +  protein_bind   lac operator: The lac repressor binds to the lac operator to inhibit transcription in E. coli. This inhibition can be relieved by adding lactose or isopropyl-β-D-thiogalactopyranoside (IPTG). lac repressor encoded by lacI
   2756..2774    +  promoter       T3 promoter: promoter for bacteriophage T3 RNA polymerase
   2830..2848    +  promoter       T3 promoter: promoter for bacteriophage T3 RNA polymerase
   2925..3589    +  promoter       GAL1,10 promoter: GAL1 and GAL10 genes of S. cerevisiae; divergent inducible promoter, regulated by Gal4
   3598..3837    +  CDS            α-factor secretion signal (fragment): N-terminal secretion signal from S. cerevisiae alpha-factor; MFα1; Cleavage by the Kex2 protease occurs after the dibasic KR sequence.
   3862..3882    +  CDS            FLAG (fragment): FLAG® epitope tag, followed by an enterokinase cleavage site
   3889..4224    +  CDS            KV2A7_MOUSE: Experimental evidence at protein level: Swiss-Prot protein existence level 1. From Mus musculus (Mouse).
   4303..4650    +  CDS            HVM32_MOUSE: Experimental evidence at protein level: Swiss-Prot protein existence level 1. From Mus musculus (Mouse).
   5015..5044    -  misc_feature   MCS (fragment): pBluescript multiple cloning site
   5053..5071    -  promoter       T7 promoter: promoter for bacteriophage T7 RNA polymerase
   5074..5100    +  CDS            lacZα (fragment): LacZα fragment of β-galactosidase; lacZ fragment
   5111..5129    -  promoter       T7 promoter: promoter for bacteriophage T7 RNA polymerase
   5132..5289    +  CDS            lacZα (fragment): LacZα fragment of β-galactosidase; lacZ fragment
   5297..5752    +  rep_origin     f1 ori (sequence partly withheld): f1 bacteriophage origin of replication; arrow indicates direction of (+) strand synthesis
   5753..5802    -  misc_feature   bom (fragment): basis of mobility region from pBR322
   5849..6523    -  CDS            TRP1: phosphoribosylanthranilate isomerase, required for tryptophan biosynthesis; S. cerevisiae TRP1; yeast auxotrophic marker
   6524..6671    -  promoter       TRP1 promoter: S. cerevisiae TRP1
   6806..6855    -  misc_feature   bom (fragment): basis of mobility region from pBR322
   6957..1       -  CDS            rop (fragment) (across the origin): Rop protein, which maintains plasmids at low copy number; rop
>Addgene plasmid #45830 | pRS314-4M5.3 | depositor full sequence | sequence record 64346 | pRS314-4M5.3 sequence 6991 bps
GACGAAAGGGCCTCGTGATACGCCTATTTTTATAGGTTAATGTCATGATAATAATGGTTTCTTAGACGGA
TCGCTTGCCTGTAACTTACACGCGCCTCGTATCTTTTAATGATGGAATAATTTGGGAATTTACTCTGTGT
TTATTTATTTTTATGTTTTGTATTTGGATTTTAGAAAGTAAATAAAGAAGGTAGAAGAGTTACGGAATGA
AGAAAAAAAAATAAACAAAGGTTTAAAAAATTTCAACAAAAAGCGTACTTTACATATATATTTATTAGAC
AAGAAAAGCAGATTAAATAGATATACATTCGATTAACGATAAGTAAAATGTAAAATCACAGGATTTTCGT
GTGTGGTCTTCTACACAGACAAGATGAAACAATTCGGCATTAATACCTGAGAGCAGGAAGAGCAAGATAA
AAGGTAGTATTTGTTGGCGATCCCCCTAGAGTCTTTTACATCTTCGGAAAACAAAAACTATTTTTTCTTT
AATTTCTTTTTTTACTTTCTATTTTTAATTTATATATTTATATTAAAAAATTTAAATTATAATTATTTTT
ATAGCACGTGATGAAAAGGACCCAGGTGGCACTTTTCGGGGAAATGTGCGCGGAACCCCTATTTGTTTAT
TTTTCTAAATACATTCAAATATGTATCCGCTCATGAGACAATAACCCTGATAAATGCTTCAATAATATTG
AAAAAGGAAGAGTATGAGTATTCAACATTTCCGTGTCGCCCTTATTCCCTTTTTTGCGGCATTTTGCCTT
CCTGTTTTTGCTCACCCAGAAACGCTGGTGAAAGTAAAAGATGCTGAAGATCAGTTGGGTGCACGAGTGG
GTTACATCGAACTGGATCTCAACAGCGGTAAGATCCTTGAGAGTTTTCGCCCCGAAGAACGTTTTCCAAT
GATGAGCACTTTTAAAGTTCTGCTATGTGGCGCGGTATTATCCCGTATTGACGCCGGGCAAGAGCAACTC
GGTCGCCGCATACACTATTCTCAGAATGACTTGGTTGAGTACTCACCAGTCACAGAAAAGCATCTTACGG
ATGGCATGACAGTAAGAGAATTATGCAGTGCTGCCATAACCATGAGTGATAACACTGCGGCCAACTTACT
TCTGACAACGATCGGAGGACCGAAGGAGCTAACCGCTTTTTTTCACAACATGGGGGATCATGTAACTCGC
CTTGATCGTTGGGAACCGGAGCTGAATGAAGCCATACCAAACGACGAGCGTGACACCACGATGCCTGTAG
CAATGGCAACAACGTTGCGCAAACTATTAACTGGCGAACTACTTACTCTAGCTTCCCGGCAACAATTAAT
AGACTGGATGGAGGCGGATAAAGTTGCAGGACCACTTCTGCGCTCGGCCCTTCCGGCTGGCTGGTTTATT
GCTGATAAATCTGGAGCCGGTGAGCGTGGGTCTCGCGGTATCATTGCAGCACTGGGGCCAGATGGTAAGC
CCTCCCGTATCGTAGTTATCTACACGACGGGCAGTCAGGCAACTATGGATGAACGAAATAGACAGATCGC
TGAGATAGGTGCCTCACTGATTAAGCATTGGTAACTGTCAGACCAAGTTTACTCATATATACTTTAGATT
GATTTAAAACTTCATTTTTAATTTAAAAGGATCTAGGTGAAGATCCTTTTTGATAATCTCATGACCAAAA
TCCCTTAACGTGAGTTTTCGTTCCACTGAGCGTCAGACCCCGTAGAAAAGATCAAAGGATCTTCTTGAGA
TCCTTTTTTTCTGCGCGTAATCTGCTGCTTGCAAACAAAAAAACCACCGCTACCAGCGGTGGTTTGTTTG
CCGGATCAAGAGCTACCAACTCTTTTTCCGAAGGTAACTGGCTTCAGCAGAGCGCAGATACCAAATACTG
TCCTTCTAGTGTAGCCGTAGTTAGGCCACCACTTCAAGAACTCTGTAGCACCGCCTACATACCTCGCTCT
GCTAATCCTGTTACCAGTGGCTGCTGCCAGTGGCGATAAGTCGTGTCTTACCGGGTTGGACTCAAGACGA
TAGTTACCGGATAAGGCGCAGCGGTCGGGCTGAACGGGGGGTTCGTGCACACAGCCCAGCTTGGAGCGAA
CGACCTACACCGAACTGAGATACCTACAGCGTGAGCATTGAGAAAGCGCCACGCTTCCCGAAGGGAGAAA
GGCGGACAGGTATCCGGTAAGCGGCAGGGTCGGAACAGGAGAGCGCACGAGGGAGCTTCCAGGGGGGAAC
GCCTGGTATCTTTATAGTCCTGTCGGGTTTCGCCACCTCTGACTTGAGCGTCGATTTTTGTGATGCTCGT
CAGGGGGGCCGAGCCTATGGAAAAACGCCAGCAACGCGGCCTTTTTACGGTTCCTGGCCTTTTGCTGGCC
TTTTGCTCACATGTTCTTTCCTGCGTTATCCCCTGATTCTGTGGATAACCGTATTACCGCCTTTGAGTGA
GCTGATACCGCTCGCCGCAGCCGAACGACCGAGCGCAGCGAGTCAGTGAGCGAGGAAGCGGAAGAGCGCC
CAATACGCAAACCGCCTCTCCCCGCGCGTTGGCCGATTCATTAATGCAGCTGGCACGACAGGTTTCCCGA
CTGGAAAGCGGGCAGTGAGCGCAACGCAATTAATGTGAGTTACCTCACTCATTAGGCACCCCAGGCTTTA
CACTTTATGCTTCCGGCTCCTATGTTGTGTGGAATTGTGAGCGGATAACAATTTCACACAGGAAACAGCT
ATGACCATGATTACGCCAAGCTCGGAATTAACCCTCACTAAAGGGAACAAAAGCTGATTTACACAGGAAC
AGCTATGACCATGATTACGCCAAGCTCGAAATTAACCCTCACTAAAGGGAACAAAAGCTGGTACCGGGCC
CCCCCTCGATCGAGGTCGACGGTATCGATGAGCTTGATATCGAATTCCTTGAATTTTCAAAAATTCTTAC
TTTTTTTTTGGATGGACGCAAAGAAGTTTAATAATCATATTACATGGCATTACCACCATATACATATCCA
TATACATATCCATATCTAATCTTACTTATATGTTGTGGAAATGTAAAGAGCCCCATTATCTTAGCCTAAA
AAAACCTTCTCTTTGGAACTTTCAGTAATACGCTTAACTGCTCATTGCTATATTGAAGTACGGATTAGAA
GCCGCCGAGCGGGTGACAGCCCTCCGAAGGAAGACTCTCCTCCGTGCGTCCTCGTCTTCACCGGTCGCGT
TCCTGAAACGCAGATGTGCCTCGCGCCGCACTGCTCCGAACAATAAAGATTCTACAATACTAGCTTTTAT
GGTTATGAAGAGGAAAAATTGGCAGTAACCTGGCCCCACAAACCTTCAAATGAACGAATCAAATTAACAA
CCATAGGATGATAATGCGATTAGTTTTTTAGCCTTATTTCTGGGGTAATTAATCAGCGAAGCGATGATTT
TTGATCTATTAACAGATATATAAATGCAAAAACTGCATAACCACTTTAACTAATACTTTCAACATTTTCG
GTTTGTATTACTTCTTATTCAAATGTAATAAAAGTATCAACAAAAAATTGTTAATATACCTCTATACTTT
AACGTCAAGGAGAAAAAACCCGCATGCATGAGATTTCCTTCAATTTTTACTGCAGTTTTATTCGCAGCAT
CCTCCGCATTAGCTGCTCCAGTCAACACTACAACAGAAGATGAAACGGCACAAATTCCGGCTGAAGCTGT
CATCGGTTACTTAGATTTAGAAGGGGATTTCGATGTTGCTGTTTTGCCATTTTCCAACAGCACAAATAAC
GGGTTATTGTTTATAAATACTACTATTGCCAGCATTGCTGCTAAAGAAGAAGGGGTACAGCTGGATAAAA
GACTCTTTGACTACAAGGACGACGATGACAAGGCTAGCGACGTCGTTATGACTCAAACACCACTATCACT
TCCTGTTAGTCTAGGTGATCAAGCCTCCATCTCTTGCAGATCTAGTCAGAGCCTCGTACACAGTAATGGA
AACACCTATTTACGTTGGTACCTGCAGAAGCCAGGCCAGTCTCCAAAGGTCCTGATCTACAAAGTTTCCA
ACCGAGTTTCTGGGGTCCCAGACAGGTTCAGTGGCAGTGGATCAGGGACAGATTTCACACTCAAGATCAA
CAGAGTGGAGGCTGAGGATCTGGGAGTTTATTTCTGCTCTCAAAGTACACATGTTCCGTGGACGTTCGGT
GGAGGCACCAAGCTTGAAATTAAGTCCTCTGCTGATGATGCTAAGAAGGATGCTGCTAAGAAGGATGATG
CTAAGAAAGATGATGCTAAGAAAGATGGTGGCGTCAAACTGGATGAGACTGGAGGAGGCTTGGTGCAACC
TGGGGGGGCCATGAAACTCTCCTGTGTTACCTCTGGATTCACTTTTGGTCACTACTGGATGAACTGGGTC
CGCCAGTCTCCAGAGAAAGGACTGGAGTGGGTAGCACAATTTAGAAACAAACCTTATAATTATGAAACAT
ATTATTCAGATTCTGTGAAAGGCAGATTCACCATCTCAAGAGATGATTCCAAAAGTAGTGTCTATCTGCA
AATGAACAACTTAAGAGTTGAAGACACGGGTATCTATTACTGTACGGGTGCTTCCTATGGTATGGAATAC
TTGGGTCAAGGAACCTCAGTCACCGTCTCCTGATAACAAAAGCTTATTTCTGAAGAAGACTTGTAATAGC
TCGAGCGAAATCTGATAACAACAGTGTAGATGTAACAAAATCGACTTTGTTCCCACTGTACTTTTAGCTC
GTACAAAATACAATATACTTTTCATTTCTCCGTAAACAACATGTTTTCCCATGTAATATCCTTTTCTATT
TTTCGTTCCGTTACCAACTTTACACATACTTTATATAGCTATTCACTTCTATACACTAAAAAACTAAGAC
AATTTTAATTTTGCTGCCTGCCATATTTCAATTTGTTATAAATTCCTATAATTTATCCTATTAGTAGCTA
AAAAAAGATGAATGTGAATCGAATCCTAAGAGAATTCCGGATCCTCTAGAGCGGCCGCCACCGCGGTGGA
GCTCCAATTCGCCCTATAGTGAGTCGTATTACAATTCACTGGCCGTCGTTTACAACGTCGGACAATTCGC
CCTATAGTGAGTCGTATTACAATTCACTGGCCGTCGTTTTACAACGTCGTGACTGGGAAAACCCTGGCGT
TACCCAACTTAATCGCCTTGCAGCACATCCCCCCTTCGCCAGCTGGCGTAATAGCGAAGAGGCCCGCACC
GATCGCCCTTCCCAACAGTTGCGCAGCCTGAATGGCGAATGGCGCG
[124 nt withheld, positions 5297-5420]
C
[91 nt withheld, positions 5422-5512]
A
[49 nt withheld, positions 5514-5562]
CCTTTGACGTTGGAGTCCACGTTCTTT
[37 nt withheld, positions 5590-5626]
ACCCTATCTCGGTCTATTCTTTTGATTTATAAGGGATTTTGCCGATTTCGGCCTATTGGTTAAAAAATGA
GCTGATTTAACAAAAATTTAACGCGAATTTTAACAAAATATTAACGTTTACAATTTCCTGATGCGGTATT
TTCTCCTTACGCATCTGTGCGGTATTTCACACCGCAGGCAAGTGCACAAACAATACTTAAATAAATACTA
CTCAGTAATAACCTATTTCTTAGCATTTTTGACGAAATTTGCTATTTTGTTAGAGTCTTTTACACCATTT
GTCTCCACACCTCCGCTTACATCAACACCAATAACGCCATTTAATCTAAGCGCATCACCAACATTTTCTG
GCGTCAGTCCACCAGCTAACATAAAATGTAAGCTTTCGGGGCTCTCTTGCCTTCCAACCCAGTCAGAAAT
CGAGTTCCAATCCAAAAGTTCACCTGTCCCACCTGCTTCTGAATCAAACAAGGGAATAAACGAATGAGGT
TTCTGTGAAGCTGCACTGAGTAGTATGTTGCAGTCTTTTGGAAATACGAGTCTTTTAATAACTGGCAAAC
CGAGGAACTCTTGGTATTCTTGCCACGACTCATCTCCATGCAGTTGGACGATATCAATGCCGTAATCATT
GACCAGAGCCAAAACATCCTCCTTAGGTTGATTACGAAACACGCCAACCAAGTATTTCGGAGTGCCTGAA
CTATTTTTATATGCTTTTACAAGACTTGAAATTTTCCTTGCAATAACCGGGTCAATTGTTCTCTTTCTAT
TGGGCACACATATAATACCCAGCAAGTCAGCATCGGAATCTAGAGCACATTCTGCGGCCTCTGTGCTCTG
CAAGCCGCAAACTTTCACCAATGGACCAGAACTACCTGTGAAATTAATAACAGACATACTCCAAGCTGCC
TTTGTGTGCTTAATCACGTATACTCACGTGCTCAATAGTCACCAATGCCCTCCCTCTTGGCCCTCTCCTT
TTCTTTTTTCGACCGAATTAATTCTTAATCGGCAAAAAAAGAAAAGCTCCGGATCAAGATTGTACGTAAG
GTGACAAGCTATTTTTCAATAAAGAATATCTTCCACTACTGCCATCTGGCGTCATAACTGCAAAGTACAC
ATATATTACGATGCTGTTCTATTAAATGCTTCCTATATTATATATATAGTAATGTCGTTTATGGTGCACT
CTCAGTACAATCTGCTCTGATGCCGCATAGTTAAGCCAGCCCCGACACCCGCCAACACCCGCTGACGCGC
CCTGACGGGCTTGTCTGCTCCCGGCATCCGCTTACAGACAAGCTGTGACCGTCTCCGGGAGCTGCATGTG
TCAGAGGTTTTCACCGTCATCACCGAAACGCGCGA
