>Addgene plasmid #45830 | pRS314-4M5.3 | addgene partial sequence | sequence record 65035 | GAL1 5'-AATATACCTCTATACTTTAACGTC-3'
GCATGAGATTTCCTTCAATTTTTACTGCAGTTTTATTCGCAGCATCCTCCGCATTAGCTGCTCCAGTCAA
CACTACAACAGAAGATGAAACGGCACAAATTCCGGCTGAAGCTGTCATCGGTTACTTAGATTTAGAAGGG
GATTTCGATGTTGCTGTTTTGCCATTTTCCAACAGCACAAATAACGGGTTATTGTTTATAAATACTACTA
TTGCCAGCATTGCTGCTAAAGAAGAAGGGGTACAGCTGGATAAAAGACTCTTTGACTACAAGGACGACGA
TGACAAGGCTAGCGACGTCGTTATGACTCAAACACCACTATCACTTCCTGTTAGTCTAGGTGATCAAGCC
TCCATCTCTTGCAGATCTAGTCAGAGCCTCGTACACAGTAATGGAAACACCTATTTACGTTGGTACCTGC
AGAAGCCAGGCCAGTCTCCAAAGGTCCTGATCTACAAAGTTTCCAACCGAGTTTCTGGGGTCCCAGACAG
GTTCAGTGGCAGTGGATCAGGGACAGATTTCACACTCAAGATCAACAGAGTGGAGGCTGAGGATCTGGGA
GTTTATTTCTGCTCTCAAAGTACACATGTTCCGTGGACGTTCGGTGGAGGCACCAAGCTTGAAATTAAGT
CCTCTGCTGATGATGCTAAGAAGGATGCTGCTAAGAAGGATGATGCTAAGAAAGATGATGCTAAGAAAGA
TGGTGGCGTCAAACTGGATGAGACTGGAGGAGGCTTGGTGCAACCTGGGGGGGCCATGAAACTCTCCTGT
GTTACCTCTGGATTCACTTTTGGTCACTACTGGATGAACTGGGTCCGCCAGTCTCCAGAGAAAGGACTGG
AGTGGGTAGCACAATTTAGAAACAAACCTTATAATTATGAAACATATTATTCAGATTCTGTGAAAGGCAG
ATTCACCATCTCAAGAGATGATTCCAAAAGTAGTGTCTATCTGCAAATGAACAACTTA
