>Addgene plasmid #45830 | pRS314-4M5.3 | addgene partial sequence | sequence record 65339 | pRSII-F1 5'-CGGCATCAGAGCAGATTGTAC-3'
TTACTATATATATAATATAGGAAGCATTTAATAGAACAGCATCGTAATATATGTGTACTTTGCAGTTATG
ACGCCAGATGGCAGTAGTGGAAGATATTCTTTATTGAAAAATAGCTTGTCACCTTACGTACAATCTTGAT
CCGGAGCTTTTCTTTTTTTGCCGATTAAGAATTAATTCGGTCGAAAAAAGAAAAGGAGAGGGCCAAGAGG
GAGGGCATTGGTGACTATTGAGCACGTGAGTATACGTGATTAAGCACACAAAGGCAGCTTGGAGTATGTC
TGTTATTAATTTCACAGGTAGTTCTGGTCCATTGGTGAAAGTTTGCGGCTTGCAGAGCACAGAGGCCGCA
GAATGTGCTCTAGATTCCGATGCTGACTTGCTGGGTATTATATGTGTGCCCAATAGAAAGAGAACAATTG
ACCCGGTTATTGCAAGGAAAATTTCAAGTCTTGTAAAAGCATATAAAAATAGTTCAGGCACTCCGAAATA
CTTGGTTGGCGTGTTTCGTAATCAACCTAAGGAGGATGTTTTGGCTCTGGTCAATGATTACGGCATTGAT
ATCGTCCAACTGCATGGAGATGAGTCGTGGCAAGAATACCAAGAGTTCCTCGGTTTGCCAGTTATTAAAA
GACTCGTATTTCCAAAAGACTGCAACATACTACTCAGTGCAGCTTCACAGAAACCTCATTCGTTTATTCC
CTTGTTTGATTCAGAAGCAGGTGGGACAGGTGAACTTTTGGATTGGAACTCGATTTCTGACTGGGTTGGA
AGGCAAGAGAGCCCCGAAAGCTTACATTTTATGT
