>Addgene plasmid #45830 | pRS314-4M5.3 | addgene partial sequence | sequence record 66156 | pGEX3
CGAAACGCGCGAGACGAAAGGGCCTCGTGATACGCCTATTTTTATAGGTTAATGTCATGATAATAATGGT
TTCTTAGACGGATCGCTTGCCTGTAACTTACACGCGCCTCGTATCTTTTAATGATGGAATAATTTGGGAA
TTTACTCTGTGTTTATTTATTTTTATGTTTTGTATTTGGATTTTAGAAAGTAAATAAAGAAGGTAGAAGA
GTTACGGAATGAAGAAAAAAAAATAAACAAAGGTTTAAAAAATTTCAACAAAAAGCGTACTTTACATATA
TATTTATTAGACAAGAAAAGCAGATTAAATAGATATACATTCGATTAACGATAAGTAAAATGTAAAATCA
CAGGATTTTCGTGTGTGGTCTTCTACACAGACAAGATGAAACAATTCGGCATTAATACCTGAGAGCAGGA
AGAGCAAGATAAAAGGTAGTATTTGTTGGCGATCCCCCTAGAGTCTTTTACATCTTCGGAAAACAAAAAC
TATTTTTTCTTTAATTTCTTTTTTTACTTTCTATTTTTAATTTATATATTTATATTAAAAAATTTAAATT
ATAATTATTTTTATAGCACGTGATGAAAAGGACCCAGGTGGCACTTTTCGGGGAAATGTGCGCGGAACCC
CTATTTGTTTATTTTTCTAAATACATTCAAATATGTATCCGCTCATGAGACAATAACCCTGATAAATGCT
TCAATAATATTGAAAAAGGAAGAGTATGAGTATTCAACATTTCCGTGTCGCCCTTATTCCCTTTTTTGCG
GCATTTTGCCTTCCTGTTTTTGCTCACCCAGAAACGCTGGTGAAAGTAAAAGATGCTGAAGATCAGT
